Addgene plasmid #65233: shCTL-mlpx-neo
Purpose: encodes a non-targeting control shRNA
Depositing lab: Gerardo Ferbeyre. Depositing organization: University of Montreal. Publication: Tumor suppressor activity of the ERK/MAPK pathway by promoting selective protein degradation. Deschenes-Simard X, Gaumont-Leclerc MF, Bourdeau V, Lessard F, Moiseeva O, Forest V, Igelmann S, Mallette FA, Saba-El-Leil MK, Meloche S, Saad F, Mes-Masson AM, Ferbeyre G. Genes Dev. 2013 Apr 15;27(8):900-15. doi: 10.1101/gad.203984.112. Epub 2013 Apr 18. PubMed 23599344.
Backbone
  Vector backbone: pMLPX
  Backbone size w/o insert (bp): 6728
  Total vector size (bp): 6820
  Vector type: Mammalian Expression
  Selectable markers: Neomycin (select with G418)
Growth in bacteria
  Bacterial resistance: Ampicillin, 100 μg/mL
  Growth temperature: 37°C
  Growth strain: Top10
  Copy number: High Copy
Gene/Insert
  Gene/Insert name: non-coding shRNA
  gRNA/shRNA sequence: CGCGAAGTCTGTACTCTTG
  Species: H. sapiens (human)
  Promoter: PGK
  Cloning method: Restriction Enzyme; 5′ cloning site XhoI (not destroyed); 3′ cloning site EcoRI (not destroyed)
  Sequencing primers: 5′ cccttgaacctcctcGttcgac; 3′ CTTCGCGCCACCTTCTACTCCT
Terms and licenses: Academic/Nonprofit Terms; Industry Terms: Not Available to Industry
How to cite: shCTL-mlpx-neo was a gift from Gerardo Ferbeyre (Addgene plasmid # 65233 ; http://n2t.net/addgene:65233 ; RRID:Addgene_65233)
