[The description below was written by a language model from this plasmid's Addgene catalogue record and pLannotate feature annotations shown in this document.]
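Description:
shCTL-mlpx-neo is a control shRNA construct built on the pMLPX backbone. The catalogue lists it simply as a mammalian expression vector, but the feature table shows a gammaretroviral architecture: murine embryonic stem cell virus 5' and 3' LTRs flank an MESV Ψ packaging signal and a truncated MMLV gag segment, elements that allow the transcript between the LTRs to be packaged into retroviral particles when the viral proteins are supplied in trans. In bacteria it is maintained through a high-copy ColE1/pUC-type origin and selected with ampicillin via the β-lactamase gene. The remaining annotated pieces (lac promoter/operator and fragments of lacI, lacZα, rop, bom, TcR and env) appear to be nonfunctional backbone remnants.

The payload is a short hairpin described as non-targeting, inserted between XhoI and EcoRI sites that remain intact. It sits between annotated 5' and 3' human miR-30a flanking sequences, so the hairpin is embedded in a microRNA context and processed through the endogenous miRNA pathway rather than expressed as a bare stem-loop. The catalogue lists PGK as the promoter, but in the feature table the mouse PGK promoter lies downstream of the miR-30 cassette and directly precedes the NeoR/KanR coding sequence. This suggests that PGK drives the G418 selection marker while the shRNA-containing transcript arises from the 5' LTR. The record does not state this explicitly. The deposited sequence (6,796 nt) is slightly shorter than the listed total size of 6,820 bp.

The construct serves as a negative control alongside gene-specific shRNAs in the same backbone, allowing G418 selection of stably expressing mammalian cells in knockdown experiments.
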