Features (pLannotate 1.2.2; 20 found; start..end, strand, type, name):
    579..920     +  misc_feature   MESV Ψ: packaging signal of murine embryonic stem cell virus
    987..1403    +  CDS            gag (truncated): truncated Moloney murine leukemia virus (MMLV) gag gene lacking the start codon
   1443..1536    +  ncRNA          5' miR-30a: sequence upstream of the 71-nt precursor of the human miR-30a microRNA (Zeng et al., 2002) miRNA
   1641..1753    +  ncRNA          3' miR-30a: sequence downstream of the 71-nt precursor of the human miR-30a microRNA (Zeng et al., 2002) miRNA
   1767..2266    +  promoter       PGK promoter: mouse phosphoglycerate kinase 1 promoter
   2280..3083    +  CDS            NeoR/KanR: aminoglycoside phosphotransferase from Tn5; aph(3')-II (or nptII); confers resistance to neomycin, kanamycin, and G418 (Geneticin®)
   3158..3672    +  LTR            3' LTR: 3' long terminal repeat from murine embryonic stem cell virus
   3865..3881    -  protein_bind   lac operator: The lac repressor binds to the lac operator to inhibit transcription in E. coli. This inhibition can be relieved by adding lactose or isopropyl-β-D-thiogalactopyranoside (IPTG). lac repressor encoded by lacI
   3889..3919    -  promoter       lac promoter: promoter for the E. coli lac operon
   3934..3955    -  protein_bind   CAP binding site: CAP binding activates transcription in the presence of cAMP. E. coli catabolite activator protein
   3968..4060    -  CDS            lacI (fragment): lac repressor; lacI; The lac repressor binds to the lac operator to inhibit transcription in E. coli. This inhibition can be relieved by adding lactose or isopropyl-β-D-thiogalactopyranoside (IPTG).
   4243..4831    -  rep_origin     ori: high-copy-number ColE1/pMB1/pBR322/pUC origin of replication
   5002..5862    -  CDS            AmpR: β-lactamase; bla; confers resistance to ampicillin, carbenicillin, and related antibiotics
   5863..5967    -  promoter       AmpR promoter: bla
   6062..6097    +  CDS            rop (fragment): Rop protein, which maintains plasmids at low copy number; rop
   6199..6298    +  misc_feature   bom (fragment): basis of mobility region from pBR322
   6304..6453    -  CDS            lacZα (fragment): LacZα fragment of β-galactosidase; lacZ fragment
   6453..6654    -  CDS            TcR (fragment): tetracycline efflux protein; tet; confers resistance to tetracycline
   6655..6753    +  CDS            env (fragment): murine leukemia virus gPr80 envelope polyprotein precursor; env; proteolytically cleaved into gp70SU and p15TM subunits
   6795..515     +  LTR            5' LTR (across the origin): 5' long terminal repeat from murine embryonic stem cell virus
>Addgene plasmid #65233 | shCTL-mlpx-neo | depositor full sequence | sequence record 118287 | shCTL-mlpx-neo sequence 6796 bps
TGAAAGACCCCACCTGTAGGTTTGGCAAGCTAGCTTAAGTAACGCCATTTTGCAAGGCATGGAAAATACA
TAACTGAGAATAGAGAAGTTCAGATCAAGGTTAGGAACAGAGAGACAGCAGAATATGGGCCAAACAGGAT
ATCTGTGGTAAGCAGTTCCTGCCCCGGCTCAGGGCCAAGAACAGATGGTCCCCAGATGCGGTCCCGCCCT
CAGCAGTTTCTAGAGAACCATCAGATGTTTCCAGGGTGCCCCAAGGACCTGAAATGACCCTGTGCCTTAT
TTGAACTAACCAATCAGTTCGCTTCTCGCTTCTGTTCGCGCGCTTCTGCTCCCCGAGCTCAATAAAAGAG
CCCACAACCCCTCACTCGGCGCGCCAGTCCTCCGATAGACTGCGTCGCCCGGGTACCCGTATTCCCAATA
AAGCCTCTTGCTGTTTGCATCCGAATCGTGGACTCGCTGATCCTTGGGAGGGTCTCCTCAGATTGATTGA
CTGCCCACCTCGGGGGTCTTTCATTTGGAGGTTCCACCGAGATTTGGAGACCCCTGCCCAGGGACCACCG
ACCCCCCCGCCGGGAGGTAAGCTGGCCAGCGGTCGTTTCGTGTCTGTCTCTGTCTTTGTGCGTGTTTGTG
CCGGCATCTAATGTTTGCGCCTGCGTCTGTACTAGTTAGCTAACTAGCTCTGTATCTGGCGGACCCGTGG
TGGAACTGACGAGTTCTGAACACCCGGCCGCAACCCTGGGAGACGTCCCAGGGACTTTGGGGGCCGTTTT
TGTGGCCCGACCTGAGGAAGGGAGTCGATGTGGAATCCGACCCCGTCAGGATATGTGGTTCTGGTAGGAG
ACGAGAACCTAAAACAGTTCCCGCCTCCGTCTGAATTTTTGCTTTCGGTTTGGAACCGAAGCCGCGCGTC
TTGTCTGCTGCAGCGCTGCAGCATCGTTCTGTGTTGTCTCTGTCTGACTGTGTTTCTGTATTTGTCTGAA
AATTAGGGCCAGACTGTTACCACTCCCTTAAGTTTGACCTTAGGTCACTGGAAAGATGTCGAGCGGATCG
CTCACAACCAGTCGGTAGATGTCAAGAAGAGACGTTGGGTTACCTTCTGCTCTGCAGAATGGCCAACCTT
TAACGTCGGATGGCCGCGAGACGGCACCTTTAACCGAGACCTCATCACCCAGGTTAAGATCAAGGTCTTT
TCACCTGGCCCGCATGGACACCCAGACCAGGTCCCCTACATCGTGACCTGGGAAGCCTTGGCTTTTGACC
CCCCTCCCTGGGTCAAGCCCTTTGTACACCCTAAGCCTCCGCCTCCTCTTCCTCCATCCGCCCCGTCTCT
CCCCCTTGAACCTCCTCGTTCGACCCCGCCTCGATCCTCCCTTTATCCAGCCCTCACTCCTTCTCTAGGC
GCCGGAATTAGATCTCTCGACTAGGGATAACAGGGTAATTGTTTGAATGAGGCTTCAGTACTTTACAGAA
TCGTTGCCTGCACATCTTGGAAACACTTGCTGGGATTACTTCTTCAGGTTAACCCAACAGAAGGCTCGAG
AAGGTATATGCTGTTGACAGTGAGCGCGCGAAGTCTGTACTCTTGTAGTGAAGCCACAGATGTACAAGAG
TACAGACTTCGCGTGCCTACTGCCTCGGAATTCAAGGGGCTACTTTAGGAGCAATTATCTTGTTTACTAA
AACTGAATACCTTGCTATCTCTTTGATACATTTTTACAAAGCTGAATTAAAATGGTATAAATTAAATCAC
TTTTTTCAATTCTACCGGGTAGGGGAGGCGCTTTTCCCAAGGCAGTCTGGAGCATGCGCTTTAGCAGCCC
CGCTGGGCACTTGGCGCTACACAAGTGGCCTCTGGCCTCGCACACATTCCACATCCACCGGTAGGCGCCA
ACCGGCTCCGTTCTTTGGTGGCCCCTTCGCGCCACCTTCTACTCCTCCCCTAGTCAGGAAGTTCCCCCCC
GCCCCGCAGCTCGCGTCGTGCAGGACGTGACAAATGGAAGTAGCACGTCTCACTAGTCTCGTGCAGATGG
ACAGCACCGCTGAGCAATGGAAGCGGGTAGGCCTTTGGGGCAGCGGCCAATAGCAGCTTTGCTCCTTCGC
TTTCTGGGCTCAGAGGCTGGGAAGGGGTGGGTCCGGGGGCGGGCTCAGGGGCGGGCTCAGGGGCGGGGCG
GGCGCCCGAAGGTCCTCCGGAGGCCCGGCATTCTGCACGCTTCAAAAGCGCACGTCTGCCGCGCTGTTCT
CCTCTTCCTCATCTCCGGGCCTTTCGACCTGCAGCCAATATGGGATCGGCCATTGAACAAGATGGATTGC
ACGCAGGTTCTCCGGCCGCTTGGGTGGAGAGGCTATTCGGCTATGACTGGGCACAACAGACAATCGGCTG
CTCTGATGCCGCCGTGTTCCGGCTGTCAGCGCAGGGGCGCCCGGTTCTTTTTGTCAAGACCGACCTGTCC
GGTGCCCTGAATGAACTGCAGGACGAGGCAGCGCGGCTATCGTGGCTGGCCACGACGGGCGTTCCTTGCG
CAGCTGTGCTCGACGTTGTCACTGAAGCGGGAAGGGACTGGCTGCTATTGGGCGAAGTGCCGGGGCAGGA
TCTCCTGTCATCTCACCTTGCTCCTGCCGAGAAAGTATCCATCATGGCTGATGCAATGCGGCGGCTGCAT
ACGCTTGATCCGGCTACCTGCCCATTCGACCACCAAGCGAAACATCGCATCGAGCGAGCACGTACTCGGA
TGGAAGCCGGTCTTGTCGATCAGGATGATCTGGACGAAGAGCATCAGGGGCTCGCGCCAGCCGAACTGTT
CGCCAGGCTCAAGGCGCGCATGCCCGACGGCGAGGATCTCGTCGTGACCCATGGCGATGCCTGCTTGCCG
AATATCATGGTGGAAAATGGCCGCTTTTCTGGATTCATCGACTGTGGCCGGCTGGGTGTGGCGGACCGCT
ATCAGGACATAGCGTTGGCTACCCGTGATATTGCTGAAGAGCTTGGCGGCGAATGGGCTGACCGCTTCCT
CGTGCTTTACGGTATCGCCGCTCCCGATTCGCAGCGCATCGCCTTCTATCGCCTTCTTGACGAGTTCTTC
TGAGGGGATCCGTCGACCTGCAGCCAAGCTTATCGATAAAATAAAAGATTTTATTTAGTCTCCAGAAAAA
GGGGGGAATGAAAGACCCCACCTGTAGGTTTGGCAAGCTAGCTTAAGTAACGCCATTTTGCAAGGCATGG
AAAATACATAACTGAGAATAGAGAAGTTCAGATCAAGGTTAGGAACAGAGAGACAGCAGAATATGGGCCA
AACAGGATATCTGTGGTAAGCAGTTCCTGCCCCGGCTCAGGGCCAAGAACAGATGGTCCCCAGATGCGGT
CCCGCCCTCAGCAGTTTCTAGAGAACCATCAGATGTTTCCAGGGTGCCCCAAGGACCTGAAATGACCCTG
TGCCTTATTTGAACTAACCAATCAGTTCGCTTCTCGCTTCTGTTCGCGCGCTTCTGCTCCCCGAGCTCAA
TAAAAGAGCCCACAACCCCTCACTCGGCGCGCCAGTCCTCCGATAGACTGCGTCGCCCGGGTACCCGTGT
ATCCAATAAACCCTCTTGCAGTTGCATCCGACTTGTGGTCTCGCTGTTCCTTGGGAGGGTCTCCTCTGAG
TGATTGACTACCCGTCAGCGGGGGTCTTTCATGGGTAACAGTTTCTTGAAGTTGGAGAACAACATTCTGA
GGGTAGGAGTCGAATATTAAGTAATCCTGACTCAATTAGCCACTGTTTTGAATCCACATACTCCAATACT
CCTGAAATAGTTCATTATGGACAGCGCAGAAGAGCTGGGGAGAATTAATTCGTAATCATGGTCATAGCTG
TTTCCTGTGTGAAATTGTTATCCGCTCACAATTCCACACAACATACGAGCCGGAAGCATAAAGTGTAAAG
CCTGGGGTGCCTAATGAGTGAGCTAACTCACATTAATTGCGTTGCGCTCACTGCCCGCTTTCCAGTCGGG
AAACCTGTCGTGCCAGCTGCATTAATGAATCGGCCAACGCGCGGGGAGAGGCGGTTTGCGTATTGGGCGC
TCTTCCGCTTCCTCGCTCACTGACTCGCTGCGCTCGGTCGTTCGGCTGCGGCGAGCGGTATCAGCTCACT
CAAAGGCGGTAATACGGTTATCCACAGAATCAGGGGATAACGCAGGAAAGAACATGTGAGCAAAAGGCCA
GCAAAAGGCCAGGAACCGTAAAAAGGCCGCGTTGCTGGCGTTTTTCCATAGGCTCCGCCCCCCTGACGAG
CATCACAAAAATCGACGCTCAAGTCAGAGGTGGCGAAACCCGACAGGACTATAAAGATACCAGGCGTTTC
CCCCTGGAAGCTCCCTCGTGCGCTCTCCTGTTCCGACCCTGCCGCTTACCGGATACCTGTCCGCCTTTCT
CCCTTCGGGAAGCGTGGCGCTTTCTCATAGCTCACGCTGTAGGTATCTCAGTTCGGTGTAGGTCGTTCGC
TCCAAGCTGGGCTGTGTGCACGAACCCCCCGTTCAGCCCGACCGCTGCGCCTTATCCGGTAACTATCGTC
TTGAGTCCAACCCGGTAAGACACGACTTATCGCCACTGGCAGCAGCCACTGGTAACAGGATTAGCAGAGC
GAGGTATGTAGGCGGTGCTACAGAGTTCTTGAAGTGGTGGCCTAACTACGGCTACACTAGAAGGACAGTA
TTTGGTATCTGCGCTCTGCTGAAGCCAGTTACCTTCGGAAAAAGAGTTGGTAGCTCTTGATCCGGCAAAC
AAACCACCGCTGGTAGCGGTGGTTTTTTTGTTTGCAAGCAGCAGATTACGCGCAGAAAAAAAGGATCTCA
AGAAGATCCTTTGATCTTTTCTACGGGGTCTGACGCTCAGTGGAACGAAAACTCACGTTAAGGGATTTTG
GTCATGAGATTATCAAAAAGGATCTTCACCTAGATCCTTTTAAATTAAAAATGAAGTTTTAAATCAATCT
AAAGTATATATGAGTAAACTTGGTCTGACAGTTACCAATGCTTAATCAGTGAGGCACCTATCTCAGCGAT
CTGTCTATTTCGTTCATCCATAGTTGCCTGACTCCCCGTCGTGTAGATAACTACGATACGGGAGGGCTTA
CCATCTGGCCCCAGTGCTGCAATGATACCGCGAGACCCACGCTCACCGGCTCCAGATTTATCAGCAATAA
ACCAGCCAGCCGGAAGGGCCGAGCGCAGAAGTGGTCCTGCAACTTTATCCGCCTCCATCCAGTCTATTAA
TTGTTGCCGGGAAGCTAGAGTAAGTAGTTCGCCAGTTAATAGTTTGCGCAACGTTGTTGCCATTGCTACA
GGCATCGTGGTGTCACGCTCGTCGTTTGGTATGGCTTCATTCAGCTCCGGTTCCCAACGATCAAGGCGAG
TTACATGATCCCCCATGTTGTGCAAAAAAGCGGTTAGCTCCTTCGGTCCTCCGATCGTTGTCAGAAGTAA
GTTGGCCGCAGTGTTATCACTCATGGTTATGGCAGCACTGCATAATTCTCTTACTGTCATGCCATCCGTA
AGATGCTTTTCTGTGACTGGTGAGTACTCAACCAAGTCATTCTGAGAATAGTGTATGCGGCGACCGAGTT
GCTCTTGCCCGGCGTCAATACGGGATAATACCGCGCCACATAGCAGAACTTTAAAAGTGCTCATCATTGG
AAAACGTTCTTCGGGGCGAAAACTCTCAAGGATCTTACCGCTGTTGAGATCCAGTTCGATGTAACCCACT
CGTGCACCCAACTGATCTTCAGCATCTTTTACTTTCACCAGCGTTTCTGGGTGAGCAAAAACAGGAAGGC
AAAATGCCGCAAAAAAGGGAATAAGGGCGACACGGAAATGTTGAATACTCATACTCTTCCTTTTTCAATA
TTATTGAAGCATTTATCAGGGTTATTGTCTCATGAGCGGATACATATTTGAATGTATTTAGAAAAATAAA
CAAATAGGGGTTCCGCGCACATTTCCCCGAAAAGTGCCACCTGACGTCTAAGAAACCATTATTATCATGA
CATTAACCTATAAAAATAGGCGTATCACGAGGCCCTTTCGTCTCGCGCGTTTCGGTGATGACGGTGAAAA
CCTCTGACACATGCAGCTCCCGGAGACGGTCACAGCTTGTCTGTAAGCGGATGCCGGGAGCAGACAAGCC
CGTCAGGGCGCGTCAGCGGGTGTTGGCGGGTGTCGGGGCTGGCTTAACTATGCGGCATCAGAGCAGATTG
TACTGAGAGTGCACCATATGCGGTGTGAAATACCGCACAGATGCGTAAGGAGAAAATACCGCATCAGGCG
CCATTCGCCATTCAGGCTGCGCAACTGTTGGGAAGGGCGATCGGTGCGGGCCTCTTCGCTATTACGCCAG
CTGGCGAAAGGGGGATGTGCTGCAAGGCGATTAAGTTGGGTAACGCCAGGGTTTTCCCAGTCACGACGTT
GTAAAACGACGGCGCAAGGAATGGTGCATGCAAGGAGATGGCGCCCAACAGTCCCCCGGCCACGGGGCCT
GCCACCATACCCACGCCGAAACAAGCGCTCATGAGCCCGAAGTGGCGAGCCCGATCTTCCCCATCGGTGA
TGTCGGCGATATAGGCGCCAGCAACCGCACCTGTGGCGCCGGTGATGCCGGCCACGATGCGTCCGGCGTA
GAGGCGATTAGTCCAATTTGTTAAAGACAGGATATCAGTGGTCCAGGCTCTAGTTTTGACTCAACAATAT
CACCAGCTGAAGCCTATAGAGTACGAGCCATAGATAAAATAAAAGATTTTATTTAGTCTCCAGAAAAAGG
GGGGAA
