>Addgene plasmid #65233 | shCTL-mlpx-neo | addgene partial sequence | sequence record 116613 | mPGK-F 5'-cattctgcacgcttcaaaag-3'
ATCTCCGGGCCTTTCGACCTGCAGCCAATATGGGATCGGCCATTGAACAAGATGGATTGCACGCAGGTTC
TCCGGCCGCTTGGGTGGAGAGGCTATTCGGCTATGACTGGGCACAACAGACAATCGGCTGCTCTGATGCC
GCCGTGTTCCGGCTGTCAGCGCAGGGGCGCCCGGTTCTTTTTGTCAAGACCGACCTGTCCGGTGCCCTGA
ATGAACTGCAGGACGAGGCAGCGCGGCTATCGTGGCTGGCCACGACGGGCGTTCCTTGCGCAGCTGTGCT
CGACGTTGTCACTGAAGCGGGAAGGGACTGGCTGCTATTGGGCGAAGTGCCGGGGCAGGATCTCCTGTCA
TCTCACCTTGCTCCTGCCGAGAAAGTATCCATCATGGCTGATGCAATGCGGCGGCTGCATACGCTTGATC
CGGCTACCTGCCCATTCGACCACCAAGCGAAACATCGCATCGAGCGAGCACGTACTCGGATGGAAGCCGG
TCTTGTCGATCAGGATGATCTGGACGAAGAGCATCAGGGGCTCGCGCCAGCCGAACTGTTCGCCAGGCTC
AAGGCGCGCATGCCCGACGGCGAGGATCTCGTCGTGACCCATGGCGATGCCTGCTTGCCGAATATCATGG
TGGAAAATGGCCGCTTTTCTGGATTCATCGACTGTGGCCGGCTGGGTGTGGCGGACCGCTATCAGGACAT
AGCGTTGGCTACCCGTGATATTGCTGAAGAGCTTGGCGGCGAATGGGCTGACCGCTTCCTCGTGCTTTAC
GGTATCGCCGCTCCCGATTCGCAGCGCATCGCCTTCTATCGCCTTCTTGACGAGTTCTTCTGAGGGGATC
CGTCGACCTGCAGCCAAGCTTATCGATAA
