>Addgene plasmid #65233 | shCTL-mlpx-neo | addgene partial sequence | sequence record 116883 | pBABE5 5'-CTTTATCCAGCCCTCAC-3'
ACAGGGTAATTGTTTGAATGAGGCTTCAGTACTTTACAGAATCGTTGCCTGCACATCTTGGAAACACTTG
CTGGGATTACTTCTTCAGGTTAACCCAACAGAAGGCTCGAGAAGGTATATGCTGTTGACAGTGAGCGCGC
GAAGTCTGTACTCTTGTAGTGAAGCCACAGATGTACAAGAGTACAGACTTCGCGTGCCTACTGCCTCGGA
ATTCAAGGGGCTACTTTAGGAGCAATTATCTTGTTTACTAAAACTGAATACCTTGCTATCTCTTTGATAC
ATTTTTACAAAGCTGAATTAAAATGGTATAAATTAAATCACTTTTTTCAATTCTACCGGGTAGGGGAGGC
GCTTTTCCCAAGGCAGTCTGGAGCATGCGCTTTAGCAGCCCCGCTGGGCACTTGGCGCTACACAAGTGGC
CTCTGGCCTCGCACACATTCCACATCCACCGGTAGGCGCCAACCGGCTCCGTTCTTTGGTGGCCCCTTCG
CGCCACCTTCTACTCCTCCCCTAGTCAGGAAGTTCCCCCCCGCCCCGCAGCTCGCGTCGTGCAGGACGTG
ACAAATGGAAGTAGCACGTCTCACTAGTCTCGTGCAGATGGACAGCACCGCTGAGCAATGGAAGCGGGTA
GGCCTTTGGGGCAGCGGCCAATAGCAGCTTTGCTCCTTCGCTTTCTGGGCTCAGAGGCTGGGAAGGGGTG
GGTCCGGGGGCGGGCTCAGGGGCGGGCTCAGGGGCGGGGCGGGCGCCCGAAGGTCCTCCGGAGGCCCGGC
ATTCTGCACGCTTCAAA
