>Addgene plasmid #65233 | shCTL-mlpx-neo | addgene partial sequence | sequence record 118286 | Neo-F 5'-CGTTGGCTACCCGTGATATT-3'
GCTGACCGCTTCCTCGTGCTTTACGGTATCGCCGCTCCCGATTCGCAGCGCATCGCCTTCTATCGCCTTC
TTGACGAGTTCTTCTGAGGGGATCCGTCGACCTGCAGCCAAGCTTATCGATAAAATAAAAGATTTTATTT
AGTCTCCAGAAA
